Addgene plasmid #170970: EF1A_Hygro_P2A_RUNX1_R118G_Barcode
Purpose: Overexpression of RUNX1 R118G mutant protein.
Depositing lab: Prashant Mali. Depositing organization: University of California, San Diego (UCSD). Publication: Interface-guided phenotyping of coding variants in the transcription factor RUNX1. Ozturk K, Panwala R, Sheen J, Ford K, Jayne N, Portell A, Zhang DE, Hutter S, Haferlach T, Ideker T, Mali P, Carter H. Cell Rep. 2024 Jul 4;43(7):114436. doi: 10.1016/j.celrep.2024.114436. PubMed 38968069.
Backbone
  Vector backbone: EF1a_mCherry_P2A_Hygro_Barcode
  Backbone manufacturer: Prashant Mali (Addgene #120426)
  Backbone size w/o insert (bp): 9508
  Vector type: Mammalian Expression, Lentiviral
  Selectable markers: Hygromycin
Growth in bacteria
  Bacterial resistance: Ampicillin, 100 μg/mL
  Growth temperature: 37°C
  Growth strain: NEB Stable
  Copy number: High Copy
Gene/Insert
  Gene/Insert name: RUNX1 (alt name: AML1)
  Species: H. sapiens (human)
  Insert size (bp): 1359
  Mutation: R118G
  Entrez Gene: RUNX1 (a.k.a. AML1, AML1-EVI-1, AMLCR1, CBF2alpha, CBFA2, EVI-1, PEBP2aB, PEBP2alpha)
  Promoter: Ef1A
  Cloning method: Gibson Cloning
  Sequencing primers: 5′ CTGTGTAGAAGTACTCGCCGATAGTG; 3′ TCTTGTCTTCGTTGGGAGTG
Terms and licenses: Academic/Nonprofit Terms; Industry Terms: Not Available to Industry
Depositor comments: Please visit https://doi.org/10.1101/2023.08.03.551876 for bioRxiv preprint.
How to cite: EF1A_Hygro_P2A_RUNX1_R118G_Barcode was a gift from Prashant Mali (Addgene plasmid # 170970 ; http://n2t.net/addgene:170970 ; RRID:Addgene_170970)
