[The description below was written by a language model from this plasmid's Addgene catalogue record and pLannotate feature annotations shown in this document.]
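Description:
EF1A_Hygro_P2A_RUNX1_R118G_Barcode is a lentiviral mammalian expression plasmid for overexpressing the R118G point mutant of human RUNX1 (AML1). It was built by Gibson cloning into the EF1a_mCherry_P2A_Hygro_Barcode backbone. The sequenced plasmid is about 10.9 kb and is propagated in E. coli through a high-copy ColE1/pUC-type origin with ampicillin resistance. An f1 origin is also present, along with an SV40 promoter/EM7-driven bleomycin (Zeocin) resistance cassette that lies outside the viral region.

The transfer cassette has a third-generation-style layout. A CMV enhancer/promoter fused to a truncated HIV-1 5' LTR drives genomic RNA production in packaging cells. It is followed by the Ψ packaging signal with a partial gag sequence, the RRE for Rev-dependent nuclear export, and the cPPT/CTS element. Downstream, the EF-1α promoter drives a single transcript encoding hygromycin phosphotransferase followed by the 1,359 bp RUNX1 coding sequence. According to the construct name, the two are joined by a P2A self-cleaving peptide, which is not separately annotated but would fit the short gap between the two reading frames. This arrangement lets hygromycin selection enrich for cells that also express the mutant transcription factor as a separate protein.

The name also indicates a barcode, presumably for identifying the variant in pooled experiments, but the feature table does not annotate it and the record does not give its position. A loxP site sits just upstream of the truncated 3' LTR, which is followed by a bGH polyadenylation signal. No WPRE is annotated. The associated work concerns phenotyping of RUNX1 coding variants, consistent with use of this plasmid as one member of a variant overexpression set.
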