Features (pLannotate 1.2.2; 33 found; start..end, strand, type, name):
    127..174     +  promoter       EM7 promoter: synthetic bacterial promoter&nbsp
    193..567     +  CDS            BleoR: antibiotic-binding protein; Sh ble from Streptoalloteichus hindustanus; confers resistance to bleomycin, phleomycin, and Zeocin™
    577..702     +  CDS            ble (fragment): BLE_KLEPN - Experimental evidence at protein level: Swiss-Prot protein existence level 1. Binding protein with a strong affinity to the bleomycin family of antibiotics. Binds to CL990; an antimitotic-antibiotic compound. From Klebsiella pneumoniae.
    697..818     +  polyA_signal   SV40 poly(A) signal: SV40 polyadenylation signal
    889..911     -  protein_bind   lac operator (fragment): The lac repressor binds to the lac operator to inhibit transcription in E. coli. This inhibition can be relieved by adding lactose or isopropyl-β-D-thiogalactopyranoside (IPTG). lac repressor encoded by lacI
    915..945     -  promoter       lac promoter: promoter for the E. coli lac operon
    960..981     -  protein_bind   CAP binding site: CAP binding activates transcription in the presence of cAMP. E. coli catabolite activator protein
    994..1086    -  CDS            lacI (fragment): lac repressor; lacI; The lac repressor binds to the lac operator to inhibit transcription in E. coli. This inhibition can be relieved by adding lactose or isopropyl-β-D-thiogalactopyranoside (IPTG).
   1269..1857    -  rep_origin     ori: high-copy-number ColE1/pMB1/pBR322/pUC origin of replication
   2028..2888    -  CDS            AmpR: β-lactamase; bla; confers resistance to ampicillin, carbenicillin, and related antibiotics
   2889..2993    -  promoter       AmpR promoter: bla
   3052..3104    -  misc_feature   bom (fragment): basis of mobility region from pBR322
   3259..3638    +  enhancer       CMV enhancer: human cytomegalovirus immediate early enhancer
   3639..3838    +  promoter       CMV promoter: human cytomegalovirus (CMV) immediate early promoter
   3856..4036    +  LTR            5' LTR (truncated): truncated 5' long terminal repeat (LTR) from HIV-1
   4083..4208    +  misc_feature   HIV-1 Ψ: packaging signal of human immunodeficiency virus type 1
   4192..4555    +  CDS            HIV-1 gag (fragment): gag protein from human immunodeficiency virus 1; gag
   4701..4934    +  misc_feature   RRE: The Rev response element (RRE) of HIV-1 allows for Rev-dependent mRNA export from the nucleus to the cytoplasm.
   5311..5411    +  CDS            Rev (fragment): human immunodeficiency virus 1 (HIV-1) Rev protein; rev; enhances nuclear export of unspliced and incompletely spliced viral mRNAs
   5461..5578    +  misc_feature   cPPT/CTS: central polypurine tract and central termination sequence of HIV-1
   5641..5707    +  CDS            small t antigen (fragment): SV40 (simian virus 40) small t antigen
   5714..6892    +  promoter       EF-1α promoter: strong constitutive promoter for human elongation factor EF-1α
   6909..6927    +  promoter       T7 promoter: promoter for bacteriophage T7 RNA polymerase
   6947..6983    -  misc_feature   MCS (fragment): pBluescript multiple cloning site
   6991..8013    +  CDS            hph: KHYB_ECOLX - Experimental evidence at protein level: Swiss-Prot protein existence level 1. The aminoglycoside phosphotransferases achieve inactivation of their antibiotic substrates by phosphorylation. Only phosphorylates hygromycin and closely related compounds such as demethyl analogs and destomycin. From Escherichia coli.
   8080..9438    +  CDS            RUNX1: RUNX1_HUMAN - Also known as AML1, CBFA2. Experimental evidence at protein level: Swiss-Prot protein existence level 1. Isoform AML-1L interferes with the transactivation activity of RUNX1. From Homo sapiens (Human).
   9522..9635    +  CDS            nef (fragment): NEF_HV1LA - Experimental evidence at protein level: Swiss-Prot protein existence level 1. Extracellular Nef protein targets CD4(+) T-lymphocytes for apoptosis by interacting with CXCR4 surface receptors. From Human immunodeficiency virus type 1 group M subtype B (isolate Lai) (HIV-1).
   9633..9666    +  protein_bind   loxP: Cre-mediated recombination occurs in the 8-bp core sequence (GCATACAT). Cre recombinase
   9691..9871    +  LTR            5' LTR (truncated): truncated 5' long terminal repeat (LTR) from HIV-1
   9903..10127   +  polyA_signal   bGH poly(A) signal: bovine growth hormone polyadenylation signal
  10131..10152   +  promoter       SV40 promoter (fragment): SV40 enhancer and early promoter
  10173..10601   +  rep_origin     f1 ori (sequence partly withheld): f1 bacteriophage origin of replication; arrow indicates direction of (+) strand synthesis
  10615..79      +  promoter       SV40 promoter (across the origin): SV40 enhancer and early promoter
>Addgene plasmid #170970 | EF1A_Hygro_P2A_RUNX1_R118G_Barcode | addgene full sequence | sequence record 336114 | Addgene NGS Result
AGAGGCCGAGGCCGCCTCTGCCTCTGAGCTATTCCAGAAGTAGTGAGGAGGCTTTTTTGGAGGCCTAGGC
TTTTGCAAAAAGCTCCCGGGAGCTTGTATATCCATTTTCGGATCTGATCAGCACGTGTTGACAATTAATC
ATCGGCATAGTATATCGGCATAGTATAATACGACAAGGTGAGGAACTAAACCATGGCCAAGTTGACCAGT
GCCGTTCCGGTGCTCACCGCGCGCGACGTCGCCGGAGCGGTCGAGTTCTGGACCGACCGGCTCGGGTTCT
CCCGGGACTTCGTGGAGGACGACTTCGCCGGTGTGGTCCGGGACGACGTGACCCTGTTCATCAGCGCGGT
CCAGGACCAGGTGGTGCCGGACAACACCCTGGCCTGGGTGTGGGTGCGCGGCCTGGACGAGCTGTACGCC
GAGTGGTCGGAGGTCGTGTCCACGAACTTCCGGGACGCCTCCGGGCCGGCCATGACCGAGATCGGCGAGC
AGCCGTGGGGGCGGGAGTTCGCCCTGCGCGACCCGGCCGGCAACTGCGTGCACTTCGTGGCCGAGGAGCA
GGACTGACACGTGCTACGAGATTTCGATTCCACCGCCGCCTTCTATGAAAGGTTGGGCTTCGGAATCGTT
TTCCGGGACGCCGGCTGGATGATCCTCCAGCGCGGGGATCTCATGCTGGAGTTCTTCGCCCACCCCAACT
TGTTTATTGCAGCTTATAATGGTTACAAATAAAGCAATAGCATCACAAATTTCACAAATAAAGCATTTTT
TTCACTGCATTCTAGTTGTGGTTTGTCCAAACTCATCAATGTATCTTATCATGTCTGTATACCGTCGACC
TCTAGCTAGAGCTTGGCGTAATCATGGTCATAGCTGTTTCCTGTGTGAAATTGTTATCCGCTCACAATTC
CACACAACATACGAGCCGGAAGCATAAAGTGTAAAGCCTGGGGTGCCTAATGAGTGAGCTAACTCACATT
AATTGCGTTGCGCTCACTGCCCGCTTTCCAGTCGGGAAACCTGTCGTGCCAGCTGCATTAATGAATCGGC
CAACGCGCGGGGAGAGGCGGTTTGCGTATTGGGCGCTCTTCCGCTTCCTCGCTCACTGACTCGCTGCGCT
CGGTCGTTCGGCTGCGGCGAGCGGTATCAGCTCACTCAAAGGCGGTAATACGGTTATCCACAGAATCAGG
GGATAACGCAGGAAAGAACATGTGAGCAAAAGGCCAGCAAAAGGCCAGGAACCGTAAAAAGGCCGCGTTG
CTGGCGTTTTTCCATAGGCTCCGCCCCCCTGACGAGCATCACAAAAATCGACGCTCAAGTCAGAGGTGGC
GAAACCCGACAGGACTATAAAGATACCAGGCGTTTCCCCCTGGAAGCTCCCTCGTGCGCTCTCCTGTTCC
GACCCTGCCGCTTACCGGATACCTGTCCGCCTTTCTCCCTTCGGGAAGCGTGGCGCTTTCTCATAGCTCA
CGCTGTAGGTATCTCAGTTCGGTGTAGGTCGTTCGCTCCAAGCTGGGCTGTGTGCACGAACCCCCCGTTC
AGCCCGACCGCTGCGCCTTATCCGGTAACTATCGTCTTGAGTCCAACCCGGTAAGACACGACTTATCGCC
ACTGGCAGCAGCCACTGGTAACAGGATTAGCAGAGCGAGGTATGTAGGCGGTGCTACAGAGTTCTTGAAG
TGGTGGCCTAACTACGGCTACACTAGAAGAACAGTATTTGGTATCTGCGCTCTGCTGAAGCCAGTTACCT
TCGGAAAAAGAGTTGGTAGCTCTTGATCCGGCAAACAAACCACCGCTGGTAGCGGTGGTTTTTTTGTTTG
CAAGCAGCAGATTACGCGCAGAAAAAAAGGATCTCAAGAAGATCCTTTGATCTTTTCTACGGGGTCTGAC
GCTCAGTGGAACGAAAACTCACGTTAAGGGATTTTGGTCATGAGATTATCAAAAAGGATCTTCACCTAGA
TCCTTTTAAATTAAAAATGAAGTTTTAAATCAATCTAAAGTATATATGAGTAAACTTGGTCTGACAGTTA
CCAATGCTTAATCAGTGAGGCACCTATCTCAGCGATCTGTCTATTTCGTTCATCCATAGTTGCCTGACTC
CCCGTCGTGTAGATAACTACGATACGGGAGGGCTTACCATCTGGCCCCAGTGCTGCAATGATACCGCGAG
ACCCACGCTCACCGGCTCCAGATTTATCAGCAATAAACCAGCCAGCCGGAAGGGCCGAGCGCAGAAGTGG
TCCTGCAACTTTATCCGCCTCCATCCAGTCTATTAATTGTTGCCGGGAAGCTAGAGTAAGTAGTTCGCCA
GTTAATAGTTTGCGCAACGTTGTTGCCATTGCTACAGGCATCGTGGTGTCACGCTCGTCGTTTGGTATGG
CTTCATTCAGCTCCGGTTCCCAACGATCAAGGCGAGTTACATGATCCCCCATGTTGTGCAAAAAAGCGGT
TAGCTCCTTCGGTCCTCCGATCGTTGTCAGAAGTAAGTTGGCCGCAGTGTTATCACTCATGGTTATGGCA
GCACTGCATAATTCTCTTACTGTCATGCCATCCGTAAGATGCTTTTCTGTGACTGGTGAGTACTCAACCA
AGTCATTCTGAGAATAGTGTATGCGGCGACCGAGTTGCTCTTGCCCGGCGTCAATACGGGATAATACCGC
GCCACATAGCAGAACTTTAAAAGTGCTCATCATTGGAAAACGTTCTTCGGGGCGAAAACTCTCAAGGATC
TTACCGCTGTTGAGATCCAGTTCGATGTAACCCACTCGTGCACCCAACTGATCTTCAGCATCTTTTACTT
TCACCAGCGTTTCTGGGTGAGCAAAAACAGGAAGGCAAAATGCCGCAAAAAAGGGAATAAGGGCGACACG
GAAATGTTGAATACTCATACTCTTCCTTTTTCAATATTATTGAAGCATTTATCAGGGTTATTGTCTCATG
AGCGGATACATATTTGAATGTATTTAGAAAAATAAACAAATAGGGGTTCCGCGCACATTTCCCCGAAAAG
TGCCACCTGACGTCGACGGATCGGGAGATCTCCCGATCCCCTATGGTGCACTCTCAGTACAATCTGCTCT
GATGCCGCATAGTTAAGCCAGTATCTGCTCCCTGCTTGTGTGTTGGAGGTCGCTGAGTAGTGCGCGAGCA
AAATTTAAGCTACAACAAGGCAAGGCTTGACCGACAATTGCATGAAGAATCTGCTTAGGGTTAGGCGTTT
TGCGCTGCTTCGCGATGTACGGGCCAGATATACGCGTTGACATTGATTATTGACTAGTTATTAATAGTAA
TCAATTACGGGGTCATTAGTTCATAGCCCATATATGGAGTTCCGCGTTACATAACTTACGGTAAATGGCC
CGCCTGGCTGACCGCCCAACGACCCCCGCCCATTGACGTCAATAATGACGTATGTTCCCATAGTAACGCC
AATAGGGACTTTCCATTGACGTCAATGGGTGGAGTATTTACGGTAAACTGCCCACTTGGCAGTACATCAA
GTGTATCATATGCCAAGTACGCCCCCTATTGACGTCAATGACGGTAAATGGCCCGCCTGGCATTATGCCC
AGTACATGACCTTATGGGACTTTCCTACTTGGCAGTACATCTACGTATTAGTCATCGCTATTACCATGGT
GATGCGGTTTTGGCAGTACATCAATGGGCGTGGATAGCGGTTTGACTCACGGGGATTTCCAAGTCTCCAC
CCCATTGACGTCAATGGGAGTTTGTTTTGGCACCAAAATCAACGGGACTTTCCAAAATGTCGTAACAACT
CCGCCCCATTGACGCAAATGGGCGGTAGGCGTGTACGGTGGGAGGTCTATATAAGCAGCGCGTTTTGCCT
GTACTGGGTCTCTCTGGTTAGACCAGATCTGAGCCTGGGAGCTCTCTGGCTAACTAGGGAACCCACTGCT
TAAGCCTCAATAAAGCTTGCCTTGAGTGCTTCAAGTAGTGTGTGCCCGTCTGTTGTGTGACTCTGGTAAC
TAGAGATCCCTCAGACCCTTTTAGTCAGTGTGGAAAATCTCTAGCAGTGGCGCCCGAACAGGGACTTGAA
AGCGAAAGGGAAACCAGAGGAGCTCTCTCGACGCAGGACTCGGCTTGCTGAAGCGCGCACGGCAAGAGGC
GAGGGGCGGCGACTGGTGAGTACGCCAAAAATTTTGACTAGCGGAGGCTAGAAGGAGAGAGATGGGTGCG
AGAGCGTCAGTATTAAGCGGGGGAGAATTAGATCGCGATGGGAAAAAATTCGGTTAAGGCCAGGGGGAAA
GAAAAAATATAAATTAAAACATATAGTATGGGCAAGCAGGGAGCTAGAACGATTCGCAGTTAATCCTGGC
CTGTTAGAAACATCAGAAGGCTGTAGACAAATACTGGGACAGCTACAACCATCCCTTCAGACAGGATCAG
AAGAACTTAGATCATTATATAATACAGTAGCAACCCTCTATTGTGTGCATCAAAGGATAGAGATAAAAGA
CACCAAGGAAGCTTTAGACAAGATAGAGGAAGAGCAAAACAAAAGTAAGACCACCGCACAGCAAGCGGCC
GCTGATCTTCAGACCTGGAGGAGGAGATATGAGGGACAATTGGAGAAGTGAATTATATAAATATAAAGTA
GTAAAAATTGAACCATTAGGAGTAGCACCCACCAAGGCAAAGAGAAGAGTGGTGCAGAGAGAAAAAAGAG
CAGTGGGAATAGGAGCTTTGTTCCTTGGGTTCTTGGGAGCAGCAGGAAGCACTATGGGCGCAGCGTCAAT
GACGCTGACGGTACAGGCCAGACAATTATTGTCTGGTATAGTGCAGCAGCAGAACAATTTGCTGAGGGCT
ATTGAGGCGCAACAGCATCTGTTGCAACTCACAGTCTGGGGCATCAAGCAGCTCCAGGCAAGAATCCTGG
CTGTGGAAAGATACCTAAAGGATCAACAGCTCCTGGGGATTTGGGGTTGCTCTGGAAAACTCATTTGCAC
CACTGCTGTGCCTTGGAATGCTAGTTGGAGTAATAAATCTCTGGAACAGATTTGGAATCACACGACCTGG
ATGGAGTGGGACAGAGAAATTAACAATTACACAAGCTTAATACACTCCTTAATTGAAGAATCGCAAAACC
AGCAAGAAAAGAATGAACAAGAATTATTGGAATTAGATAAATGGGCAAGTTTGTGGAATTGGTTTAACAT
AACAAATTGGCTGTGGTATATAAAATTATTCATAATGATAGTAGGAGGCTTGGTAGGTTTAAGAATAGTT
TTTGCTGTACTTTCTATAGTGAATAGAGTTAGGCAGGGATATTCACCATTATCGTTTCAGACCCACCTCC
CAACCCCGAGGGGACCCGACAGGCCCGAAGGAATAGAAGAAGAAGGTGGAGAGAGAGACAGAGACAGATC
CATTCGATTAGTGAACGGATCGGCACTGCGTGCGCCAATTCTGCAGACAAATGGCAGTATTCATCCACAA
TTTTAAAAGAAAAGGGGGGATTGGGGGGTACAGTGCAGGGGAAAGAATAGTAGACATAATAGCAACAGAC
ATACAAACTAAAGAATTACAAAAACAAATTACAAAAATTCAAAATTTTCGGGTTTATTACAGGGACAGCA
GAGATCCAGTTTGGTTAATTAATCGATAAGCTTTGCAAAGATGGATAAAGTTTTAAACAGAGAGGAATCT
TTGCAGCTAATGGACCTTCTAGGTCTTGAAAGGAGTGGGAATTGGCTCCGGTGCCCGTCAGTGGGCAGAG
CGCACATCGCCCACAGTCCCCGAGAAGTTGGGGGGAGGGGTCGGCAATTGAACCGGTGCCTAGAGAAGGT
GGCGCGGGGTAAACTGGGAAAGTGATGTCGTGTACTGGCTCCGCCTTTTTCCCGAGGGTGGGGGAGAACC
GTATATAAGTGCAGTAGTCGCCGTGAACGTTCTTTTTCGCAACGGGTTTGCCGCCAGAACACAGGTAAGT
GCCGTGTGTGGTTCCCGCGGGCCTGGCCTCTTTACGGGTTATGGCCCTTGCGTGCCTTGAATTACTTCCA
CCTGGCTGCAGTACGTGATTCTTGATCCCGAGCTTCGGGTTGGAAGTGGGTGGGAGAGTTCGAGGCCTTG
CGCTTAAGGAGCCCCTTCGCCTCGTGCTTGAGTTGAGGCCTGGCCTGGGCGCTGGGGCCGCCGCGTGCGA
ATCTGGTGGCACCTTCGCGCCTGTCTCGCTGCTTTCGATAAGTCTCTAGCCATTTAAAATTTTTGATGAC
CTGCTGCGACGCTTTTTTTCTGGCAAGATAGTCTTGTAAATGCGGGCCAAGATCTGCACACTGGTATTTC
GGTTTTTGGGGCCGCGGGCGGCGACGGGGCCCGTGCGTCCCAGCGCACATGTTCGGCGAGGCGGGGCCTG
CGAGCGCGGCCACCGAGAATCGGACGGGGGTAGTCTCAAGCTGGCCGGCCTGCTCTGGTGCCTGGCCTCG
CGCCGCCGTGTATCGCCCCGCCCTGGGCGGCAAGGCTGGCCCGGTCGGCACCAGTTGCGTGAGCGGAAAG
ATGGCCGCTTCCCGGCCCTGCTGCAGGGAGCTCAAAATGGAGGACGCGGCGCTCGGGAGAGCGGGCGGGT
GAGTCACCCACACAAAGGAAAAGGGCCTTTCCGTCCTCAGCCGTCGCTTCATGTGACTCCACGGAGTACC
GGGCGCCGTCCAGGCACCTCGATTAGTTCTCGAGCTTTTGGAGTACGTCGTCTTTAGGTTGGGGGGAGGG
GTTTTATGCGATGGAGTTTCCCCACACTGAGTGGGTGGAGACTGAAGTTAGGCCAGCTTGGCACTTGATG
TAATTCTCCTTGGAATTTGCCCTTTTTGAGTTTGGATCTTGGTTCATTCTCAAGCCTCAGACAGTGGTTC
AAAGTTTTTTTCTTCCATTTCAGGTGTCGTGAGGAATTAGCTTGGTACTAATACGACTCACTATAGGGAG
ACCCAAGCTGGCTAGGTAAGCTTGATATCGAATTCCTGCAGCCCGGGGGATCCCGCCACCATGAAAAAGC
CTGAACTCACCGCGACGTCTGTCGAGAAGTTTCTGATCGAAAAGTTCGACAGCGTCTCCGACCTGATGCA
GCTCTCGGAGGGCGAAGAATCTCGTGCTTTCAGCTTCGATGTAGGAGGGCGTGGATATGTCCTGCGGGTA
AATAGCTGCGCCGATGGTTTCTACAAAGATCGTTATGTTTATCGGCACTTTGCATCGGCCGCGCTCCCGA
TTCCGGAAGTGCTTGACATTGGGGAATTCAGCGAGAGCCTGACCTATTGCATCTCCCGCCGTGCACAGGG
TGTCACGTTGCAAGACCTGCCTGAAACCGAACTGCCCGCTGTTCTGCAGCCGGTCGCGGAGGCCATGGAT
GCGATCGCTGCGGCCGATCTTAGCCAGACGAGCGGGTTCGGCCCATTCGGACCGCAAGGAATCGGTCAAT
ACACTACATGGCGTGATTTCATATGCGCGATTGCTGATCCCCATGTGTATCACTGGCAAACTGTGATGGA
CGACACCGTCAGTGCGTCCGTCGCGCAGGCTCTCGATGAGCTGATGCTTTGGGCCGAGGACTGCCCCGAA
GTCCGGCACCTCGTGCACGCGGATTTCGGCTCCAACAATGTCCTGACGGACAATGGCCGCATAACAGCGG
TCATTGACTGGAGCGAGGCGATGTTCGGGGATTCCCAATACGAGGTCGCCAACATCTTCTTCTGGAGGCC
GTGGTTGGCTTGTATGGAGCAGCAGACGCGCTACTTCGAGCGGAGGCATCCGGAGCTTGCAGGATCGCCG
CGGCTCCGGGCGTATATGCTCCGCATTGGTCTTGACCAACTCTATCAGAGCTTGGTTGACGGCAATTTCG
ATGATGCAGCTTGGGCGCAGGGTCGATGCGACGCAATCGTCCGATCCGGAGCCGGGACTGTCGGGCGTAC
ACAAATCGCCCGCAGAAGCGCGGCCGTCTGGACCGATGGCTGTGTAGAAGTACTCGCCGATAGTGGAAAC
CGACGCCCCAGCACTCGTCCGAGGGCAAAGGAAGGATCCGGCGCAACAAACTTCTCTCTGCTGAAACAAG
CCGGAGATGTCGAAGAGAATCCTGGACCGATGCGTATCCCCGTAGATGCCAGCACGAGCCGCCGCTTCAC
GCCGCCTTCCACCGCGCTGAGCCCAGGCAAGATGAGCGAGGCGTTGCCGCTGGGCGCCCCGGACGCCGGC
GCTGCCCTGGCCGGCAAGCTGAGGAGCGGCGACCGCAGCATGGTGGAGGTGCTGGCCGACCACCCGGGCG
AGCTGGTGCGCACCGACAGCCCCAACTTCCTCTGCTCCGTGCTGCCTACGCACTGGCGCTGCAACAAGAC
CCTGCCCATCGCTTTCAAGGTGGTGGCCCTAGGGGATGTTCCAGATGGCACTCTGGTCACTGTGATGGCT
GGCAATGATGAAAACTACTCGGCTGAGCTGGGAAATGCTACCGCAGCCATGAAGAACCAGGTTGCAAGAT
TTAATGACCTCAGGTTTGTCGGTCGAAGTGGAAGAGGGAAAAGCTTCACTCTGACCATCACTGTCTTCAC
AAACCCACCGCAAGTCGCCACCTACCACAGAGCCATCAAAATCACAGTGGATGGGCCCCGAGAACCTCGA
AGACATCGGCAGAAACTAGATGATCAGACCAAGCCCGGGAGCTTGTCCTTTTCCGAGCGGCTCAGTGAAC
TGGAGCAGCTGCGGCGCACAGCCATGAGGGTCAGCCCACACCACCCAGCCCCCACGCCCAACCCTCGTGC
CTCCCTGAACCACTCCACTGCCTTTAACCCTCAGCCTCAGAGTCAGATGCAGGATACAAGGCAGATCCAA
CCATCCCCACCGTGGTCCTACGATCAGTCCTACCAATACCTGGGATCCATTGCCTCTCCTTCTGTGCACC
CAGCAACGCCCATTTCACCTGGACGTGCCAGCGGCATGACAACCCTCTCTGCAGAACTTTCCAGTCGACT
CTCAACGGCACCCGACCTGACAGCGTTCAGCGACCCGCGCCAGTTCCCCGCGCTGCCCTCCATCTCCGAC
CCCCGCATGCACTATCCAGGCGCCTTCACCTACTCCCCGACGCCGGTCACCTCGGGCATCGGCATCGGCA
TGTCGGCCATGGGCTCGGCCACGCGCTACCACACCTACCTGCCGCCGCCCTACCCCGGCTCGTCGCAAGC
GCAGGGAGGCCCGTTCCAAGCCAGCTCGCCCTCCTACCACCTGTACTACGGCGCCTCGGCCGGCTCCTAC
CAGTTCTCCATGGTGGGCGGCGAGCGCTCGCCGCCGCGCATCCTGCCGCCCTGCACCAACGCCTCCACCG
GCTCCGCGCTGCTCAACCCCAGCCTCCCGAACCAGAGCGACGTGGTGGAGGCCGAGGGCAGCCACAGCAA
CTCCCCCACCAACATGGCGCCCTCCGCGCGCCTGGAGGAGGCCGTGTGGAGGCCCTACTGACTAGCTAAG
TTAGAACTATTTCCTGGCTGTTACGCGAATAGTTATATCCTACTGACGGGCTTGTTAAACAGTGAACCGC
CCGCCCCACGACCCGCAGCGCCCGACCGAAAGGAGCGCACGACCCCATGCATCGAACAAAAGAAAAGGGG
GGACTGGAAGGGCTAATTCACTCCCAACGAAGACAAGATATCATAACTTCGTATAGCATACATTATACGA
AGTTATCGTCTAGCTGGTCCGGACTGTACTGGGTCTCTCTGGTTAGACCAGATCTGAGCCTGGGAGCTCT
CTGGCTAACTAGGGAACCCACTGCTTAAGCCTCAATAAAGCTTGCCTTGAGTGCTTCAAGTAGTGTGTGC
CCGTCTGTTGTGTGACTCTGGTAACTAGAGATCCCTCAGACCCTTTTAGTCAGTGTGGAAAATCTCTAGC
AGGGCCCGTTTAAACCCGCTGATCAGCCTCGACTGTGCCTTCTAGTTGCCAGCCATCTGTTGTTTGCCCC
TCCCCCGTGCCTTCCTTGACCCTGGAAGGTGCCACTCCCACTGTCCTTTCCTAATAAAATGAGGAAATTG
CATCGCATTGTCTGAGTAGGTGTCATTCTATTCTGGGGGGTGGGGTGGGGCAGGACAGCAAGGGGGAGGA
TTGGGAAGACAATAGCAGGCATGCTGGGGATGCGGTGGGCTCTATGGCTTCTGAGGCGGAAAGAACCAGC
TGGGGCTCTAGGGGGTATCCCC
[124 nt withheld, positions 10173-10296]
C
[91 nt withheld, positions 10298-10388]
A
[49 nt withheld, positions 10390-10438]
CCTTTGACGTTGGAGTCCACGTTCTTT
[37 nt withheld, positions 10466-10502]
ACCCTATCTCGGTCTATTCTTTTGATTTATAAGGGATTTTGCCGATTTCGGCCTATTGGTTAAAAAATGA
GCTGATTTAACAAAAATTTAACGCGAATTAATTCTGTGGAATGTGTGTCAGTTAGGGTGTGGAAAGTCCC
CAGGCTCCCCAGCAGGCAGAAGTATGCAAAGCATGCATCTCAATTAGTCAGCAACCAGGTGTGGAAAGTC
CCCAGGCTCCCCAGCAGGCAGAAGTATGCAAAGCATGCATCTCAATTAGTCAGCAACCATAGTCCCGCCC
CTAACTCCGCCCATCCCGCCCCTAACTCCGCCCAGTTCCGCCCATTCTCCGCCCCATGGCTGACTAATTT
TTTTTATTTATGC
